Addgene plasmid #91606: pPN073
Purpose: Express sgRNA targeting human EPC2
Depositing lab: Lindy Barrett. Depositing organization: Broad Institute. Publication: A Scaled Framework for CRISPR Editing of Human Pluripotent Stem Cells to Study Psychiatric Disease. Hazelbaker DZ, Beccard A, Bara AM, Dabkowski N, Messana A, Mazzucato P, Lam D, Manning D, Eggan K, Barrett LE. Stem Cell Reports. 2017 Oct 10;9(4):1315-1327. doi: 10.1016/j.stemcr.2017.09.006. PubMed 29020615.
Backbone
  Vector backbone: pUC19-U6 promoter
  Vector type: CRISPR
Growth in bacteria
  Bacterial resistance: Ampicillin, 100 μg/mL
  Growth temperature: 37°C
  Growth strain: DH5alpha
  Copy number: High Copy
Gene/Insert
  Gene/Insert name: EPC2 (alt name: NM_015630.3)
  gRNA/shRNA sequence: TATTACAATCGCTTGTACAA
  Species: H. sapiens (human)
  Insert size (bp): 21
  Entrez Gene: EPC2 (a.k.a. EPC-LIKE, DKFZp566F2124)
  Promoter: U6
  Cloning method: Restriction Enzyme; 5′ cloning site BbsI (destroyed during cloning); 3′ cloning site BbsI (destroyed during cloning)
  Sequencing primers: 5′ M13F (-21)
Terms and licenses: Academic/Nonprofit Terms; Industry Terms: Not Available to Industry
How to cite: pPN073 was a gift from Lindy Barrett (Addgene plasmid # 91606 ; http://n2t.net/addgene:91606 ; RRID:Addgene_91606)
