[The description below was written by a language model from this plasmid's Addgene catalogue record and pLannotate feature annotations shown in this document.]
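Description:
pPN073 is a small (about 3.0 kb) CRISPR guide RNA expression plasmid built on a pUC19 backbone carrying a U6 promoter cassette. It is propagated in E. coli as a high-copy plasmid through the ColE1/pUC-type origin of replication and selected with ampicillin via the β-lactamase (AmpR) gene and its native promoter. The remaining annotated elements are leftovers of the pUC19 parent rather than functional parts of the design. They include the lac promoter, operator and CAP binding site, and fragments of lacI, lacZα, rop, bom and the multiple cloning site.

The payload is a single-guide RNA targeting human EPC2. A spacer insert recorded as 21 bp was cloned between two BbsI sites, both destroyed in the process, which places it directly downstream of the human U6 RNA polymerase III promoter and upstream of the Streptococcus pyogenes Cas9 guide RNA scaffold. Transcription from U6 in human cells therefore yields a complete sgRNA that can direct SpCas9 to the EPC2 locus. The plasmid encodes no Cas9 and carries no mammalian selection marker or reporter, so the nuclease must be supplied from a separate source, and delivery would be by transient transfection or a similar route.

According to the associated publication title, the construct belongs to a scaled framework for CRISPR editing of human pluripotent stem cells to study psychiatric disease. The record does not specify the intended editing outcome at EPC2.
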