Features (pLannotate 1.2.2; 13 found; start..end, strand, type, name):
      1..241     +  promoter       U6 promoter: RNA polymerase III promoter for human U6 snRNA
    271..346     +  misc_RNA       gRNA scaffold: guide RNA scaffold for the Streptococcus pyogenes CRISPR/Cas9 system
    395..411     -  protein_bind   lac operator: The lac repressor binds to the lac operator to inhibit transcription in E. coli. This inhibition can be relieved by adding lactose or isopropyl-β-D-thiogalactopyranoside (IPTG). lac repressor encoded by lacI
    419..449     -  promoter       lac promoter: promoter for the E. coli lac operon
    464..485     -  protein_bind   CAP binding site: CAP binding activates transcription in the presence of cAMP. E. coli catabolite activator protein
    498..590     -  CDS            lacI (fragment): lac repressor; lacI; The lac repressor binds to the lac operator to inhibit transcription in E. coli. This inhibition can be relieved by adding lactose or isopropyl-β-D-thiogalactopyranoside (IPTG).
    773..1361    -  rep_origin     ori: high-copy-number ColE1/pMB1/pBR322/pUC origin of replication
   1532..2392    -  CDS            AmpR: β-lactamase; bla; confers resistance to ampicillin, carbenicillin, and related antibiotics
   2393..2497    -  promoter       AmpR promoter: bla
   2592..2627    +  CDS            rop (fragment): Rop protein, which maintains plasmids at low copy number; rop
   2729..2828    +  misc_feature   bom (fragment): basis of mobility region from pBR322
   2834..2991    -  CDS            lacZα (fragment): LacZα fragment of β-galactosidase; lacZ fragment
   2988..3014    +  misc_feature   MCS (fragment): pUC18/19 multiple cloning site
>Addgene plasmid #91606 | pPN073 | addgene full sequence | sequence record 180186 | Addgene NGS Result
GAGGGCCTATTTCCCATGATTCCTTCATATTTGCATATACGATACAAGGCTGTTAGAGAGATAATTGGAA
TTAATTTGACTGTAAACACAAAGATATTAGTACAAAATACGTGACGTAGAAAGTAATAATTTCTTGGGTA
GTTTGCAGTTTTAAAATTATGTTTTAAAATGGACTATCATATGCTTACCGTAACTTGAAAGTATTTCGAT
TTCTTGGCTTTATATATCTTGTGGAAAGGACGAAACACCGTATTACAATCGCTTGTACAAGTTTTAGAGC
TAGAAATAGCAAGTTAAAATAAGGCTAGTCCGTTATCAACTTGAAAAAGTGGCACCGAGTCGGTGCTTTT
TTAAGCTTGGCGTAATCATGGTCATAGCTGTTTCCTGTGTGAAATTGTTATCCGCTCACAATTCCACACA
ACATACGAGCCGGAAGCATAAAGTGTAAAGCCTGGGGTGCCTAATGAGTGAGCTAACTCACATTAATTGC
GTTGCGCTCACTGCCCGCTTTCCAGTCGGGAAACCTGTCGTGCCAGCTGCATTAATGAATCGGCCAACGC
GCGGGGAGAGGCGGTTTGCGTATTGGGCGCTCTTCCGCTTCCTCGCTCACTGACTCGCTGCGCTCGGTCG
TTCGGCTGCGGCGAGCGGTATCAGCTCACTCAAAGGCGGTAATACGGTTATCCACAGAATCAGGGGATAA
CGCAGGAAAGAACATGTGAGCAAAAGGCCAGCAAAAGGCCAGGAACCGTAAAAAGGCCGCGTTGCTGGCG
TTTTTCCATAGGCTCCGCCCCCCTGACGAGCATCACAAAAATCGACGCTCAAGTCAGAGGTGGCGAAACC
CGACAGGACTATAAAGATACCAGGCGTTTCCCCCTGGAAGCTCCCTCGTGCGCTCTCCTGTTCCGACCCT
GCCGCTTACCGGATACCTGTCCGCCTTTCTCCCTTCGGGAAGCGTGGCGCTTTCTCATAGCTCACGCTGT
AGGTATCTCAGTTCGGTGTAGGTCGTTCGCTCCAAGCTGGGCTGTGTGCACGAACCCCCCGTTCAGCCCG
ACCGCTGCGCCTTATCCGGTAACTATCGTCTTGAGTCCAACCCGGTAAGACACGACTTATCGCCACTGGC
AGCAGCCACTGGTAACAGGATTAGCAGAGCGAGGTATGTAGGCGGTGCTACAGAGTTCTTGAAGTGGTGG
CCTAACTACGGCTACACTAGAAGAACAGTATTTGGTATCTGCGCTCTGCTGAAGCCAGTTACCTTCGGAA
AAAGAGTTGGTAGCTCTTGATCCGGCAAACAAACCACCGCTGGTAGCGGTGGTTTTTTTGTTTGCAAGCA
GCAGATTACGCGCAGAAAAAAAGGATCTCAAGAAGATCCTTTGATCTTTTCTACGGGGTCTGACGCTCAG
TGGAACGAAAACTCACGTTAAGGGATTTTGGTCATGAGATTATCAAAAAGGATCTTCACCTAGATCCTTT
TAAATTAAAAATGAAGTTTTAAATCAATCTAAAGTATATATGAGTAAACTTGGTCTGACAGTTACCAATG
CTTAATCAGTGAGGCACCTATCTCAGCGATCTGTCTATTTCGTTCATCCATAGTTGCCTGACTCCCCGTC
GTGTAGATAACTACGATACGGGAGGGCTTACCATCTGGCCCCAGTGCTGCAATGATACCGCGAGACCCAC
GCTCACCGGCTCCAGATTTATCAGCAATAAACCAGCCAGCCGGAAGGGCCGAGCGCAGAAGTGGTCCTGC
AACTTTATCCGCCTCCATCCAGTCTATTAATTGTTGCCGGGAAGCTAGAGTAAGTAGTTCGCCAGTTAAT
AGTTTGCGCAACGTTGTTGCCATTGCTACAGGCATCGTGGTGTCACGCTCGTCGTTTGGTATGGCTTCAT
TCAGCTCCGGTTCCCAACGATCAAGGCGAGTTACATGATCCCCCATGTTGTGCAAAAAAGCGGTTAGCTC
CTTCGGTCCTCCGATCGTTGTCAGAAGTAAGTTGGCCGCAGTGTTATCACTCATGGTTATGGCAGCACTG
CATAATTCTCTTACTGTCATGCCATCCGTAAGATGCTTTTCTGTGACTGGTGAGTACTCAACCAAGTCAT
TCTGAGAATAGTGTATGCGGCGACCGAGTTGCTCTTGCCCGGCGTCAATACGGGATAATACCGCGCCACA
TAGCAGAACTTTAAAAGTGCTCATCATTGGAAAACGTTCTTCGGGGCGAAAACTCTCAAGGATCTTACCG
CTGTTGAGATCCAGTTCGATGTAACCCACTCGTGCACCCAACTGATCTTCAGCATCTTTTACTTTCACCA
GCGTTTCTGGGTGAGCAAAAACAGGAAGGCAAAATGCCGCAAAAAAGGGAATAAGGGCGACACGGAAATG
TTGAATACTCATACTCTTCCTTTTTCAATATTATTGAAGCATTTATCAGGGTTATTGTCTCATGAGCGGA
TACATATTTGAATGTATTTAGAAAAATAAACAAATAGGGGTTCCGCGCACATTTCCCCGAAAAGTGCCAC
CTGACGTCTAAGAAACCATTATTATCATGACATTAACCTATAAAAATAGGCGTATCACGAGGCCCTTTCG
TCTCGCGCGTTTCGGTGATGACGGTGAAAACCTCTGACACATGCAGCTCCCGGAGACGGTCACAGCTTGT
CTGTAAGCGGATGCCGGGAGCAGACAAGCCCGTCAGGGCGCGTCAGCGGGTGTTGGCGGGTGTCGGGGCT
GGCTTAACTATGCGGCATCAGAGCAGATTGTACTGAGAGTGCACCATATGCGGTGTGAAATACCGCACAG
ATGCGTAAGGAGAAAATACCGCATCAGGCGCCATTCGCCATTCAGGCTGCGCAACTGTTGGGAAGGGCGA
TCGGTGCGGGCCTCTTCGCTATTACGCCAGCTGGCGAAAGGGGGATGTGCTGCAAGGCGATTAAGTTGGG
TAACGCCAGGGTTTTCCCAGTCACGACGTTGTAAAACGACGGCCAGTGAATTCGAGCTCGGTACCCGGGG
ATCCGTTAATTAA
